Addgene plasmid #162315: pEPQDKN0329
Purpose: TEV protease plasmid for T7-driven E. coli cell-free protein synthesis with detection via HiBiT
Depositing lab: Nicola Patron. Depositing organization: Earlham Institute. Publication: Biofoundry-assisted expression and characterization of plant proteins. Dudley QM, Cai YM, Kallam K, Debreyne H, Carrasco Lopez JA, Patron NJ. Synth Biol (Oxf). 2021 Sep 11;6(1):ysab029. doi: 10.1093/synbio/ysab029. eCollection 2021. PubMed 34693026.
Backbone
  Vector backbone: pUC18
  Vector type: Synthetic Biology
Growth in bacteria
  Bacterial resistance: Kanamycin, 50 μg/mL
  Growth temperature: 37°C
  Growth strain: DH5alpha
  Copy number: High Copy
Gene/Insert
  Gene/Insert name: T7prom-RBS-NET-TEVprotease-HiBiT
  Species: Synthetic
  Cloning method: Unknown
  Sequencing primers: 5′ T7; 3′ T7 Terminal
Terms and licenses: Academic/Nonprofit Terms; Industry Terms: Not Available to Industry
How to cite: pEPQDKN0329 was a gift from Nicola Patron (Addgene plasmid # 162315 ; http://n2t.net/addgene:162315 ; RRID:Addgene_162315)
