[The description below was written by a language model from this plasmid's Addgene catalogue record and pLannotate feature annotations shown in this document.]
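Description:
pEPQDKN0329 is a compact (about 2.5 kb) synthetic-biology plasmid built on a pUC18-derived backbone and designed as a template for T7-driven protein production in E. coli cell-free protein synthesis reactions. It is propagated in E. coli as a high-copy plasmid through a ColE1/pMB1/pUC-type origin of replication and is selected with kanamycin, conferred by an aminoglycoside phosphotransferase (aph(3')-Ia) gene that lies on the opposite strand to the expression cassette.

The payload is a single expression unit described in the record as T7prom-RBS-NET-TEVprotease-HiBiT. A bacteriophage T7 promoter and the efficient ribosome binding site from T7 gene 10 drive transcription and translation of a coding sequence matching the nuclear inclusion protein A region of the Tobacco etch virus polyprotein, that is, the TEV protease. The cassette is closed by a T7 terminator. According to the insert name, the protease is preceded by an N-terminal element termed NET, whose nature the record does not explain, and followed by a C-terminal HiBiT tag. HiBiT is a short peptide that complements a larger luciferase fragment to generate luminescence, allowing the synthesised protein to be detected and quantified directly in the reaction mixture. Neither NET nor HiBiT is annotated in the automated feature table. The table instead reports a short fragment match to a T7 gene 10B-derived solubility tag just upstream of the terminator, and this may simply reflect T7-derived flanking sequence rather than a deliberate fusion. The construct is intended for making TEV protease, a site-specific protease commonly used to remove fusion tags, in cell-free reactions supplied with T7 RNA polymerase.
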