Features (pLannotate 1.2.2; 7 found; start..end, strand, type, name):
     45..633     +  rep_origin     ori: high-copy-number ColE1/pMB1/pBR322/pUC origin of replication
    661..679     +  promoter       T7 promoter: promoter for bacteriophage T7 RNA polymerase
    711..733     +  RBS            RBS: efficient ribosome binding site from bacteriophage T7 gene 10 (Olins and Rangwala, 1989)
    759..1466    +  CDS            POLG_TEV (fragment): Experimental evidence at protein level: Swiss-Prot protein existence level 1. [Nuclear inclusion protein A]: has RNA-binding and proteolytic activities. From Tobacco etch virus (TEV).
   1515..1564    +  CDS            SET1 (fragment): solubility-enhancement tag derived from T7 phage gene 10B
   1572..1619    +  terminator     T7 terminator: transcription terminator for bacteriophage T7 RNA polymerase
   1637..2452    -  CDS            KanR: aminoglycoside phosphotransferase; aph(3')-Ia; confers resistance to kanamycin in bacteria or G418 (Geneticin®) in eukaryotes
>Addgene plasmid #162315 | pEPQDKN0329 | addgene full sequence | sequence record 320904 | Addgene NGS Result
AACATCAGAGATTTTGAGACACAACGTGAGATCAAAGGATCTTCTTGAGATCCTTTTTTTCTGCGCGTAA
TCTGCTGCTTGCAAACAAAAAAACCACCGCTACCAGCGGTGGTTTGTTTGCCGGATCAAGAGCTACCAAC
TCTTTTTCCGAAGGTAACTGGCTTCAGCAGAGCGCAGATACCAAATACTGTTCTTCTAGTGTAGCCGTAG
TTAGGCCACCACTTCAAGAACTCTGTAGCACCGCCTACATACCTCGCTCTGCTAATCCTGTTACCAGTGG
CTGCTGCCAGTGGCGATAAGTCGTGTCTTACCGGGTTGGACTCAAGACGATAGTTACCGGATAAGGCGCA
GCGGTCGGGCTGAACGGGGGGTTCGTGCACACAGCCCAGCTTGGAGCGAACGACCTACACCGAACTGAGA
TACCTACAGCGTGAGCTATGAGAAAGCGCCACGCTTCCCGAAGGGAGAAAGGCGGACAGGTATCCGGTAA
GCGGCAGGGTCGGAACAGGAGAGCGCACGAGGGAGCTTCCAGGGGGAAACGCCTGGTATCTTTATAGTCC
TGTCGGGTTTCGCCACCTCTGACTTGAGCGTCGATTTTTGTGATGCTCGTCAGGGGGGCGGAGCCTATGG
AAAAACGCCAGCAACGCGATCCCGCGAAATTAATACGACTCACTATAGGGACACCACAACGGTTTCCCTC
TAGAAATAATTTTGTTTAACTTTAAGAAGGAGATATACATATGGAGAAAAAAATAATGGGTGAGTCTCTG
TTCAAAGGCCCACGCGACTATAATCCCATCTCCTCGACGATCTGCCACTTAACCAACGAGTCGGACGGAC
ATACGACCAGTCTGTACGGCATCGGGTTCGGCCCGTTTATTATCACTAATAAACATCTGTTCCGTCGCAA
CAACGGTACCTTACTTGTACAGTCTCTTCACGGCGTGTTTAAAGTGAAGAATACTACTACCCTTCAGCAG
CATCTGATCGACGGTCGCGATATGATTATCATCCGTATGCCGAAAGACTTTCCGCCCTTCCCGCAGAAAT
TAAAGTTCCGCGAACCCCAGCGCGAGGAACGTATTTGCTTGGTTACCACAAATTTTCAGACAAAATCAAT
GAGCTCAATGGTTAGCGATACGAGCTGTACTTTTCCGAGCAGTGACGGTATCTTTTGGAAACACTGGATC
CAGACGAAAGACGGCCAATGCGGATCACCGCTGGTGAGTACCCGTGACGGCTTTATCGTGGGCATTCATT
CCGCCAGCAACTTTACTAATACCAATAACTACTTTACCTCAGTACCCAAGAATTTTATGGAGCTGTTAAC
CAACCAAGAAGCACAACAATGGGTGAGCGGGTGGCGTCTGAACGCCGATAGCGTTCTGTGGGGTGGTCAC
AAGGTGTTTATGGTCAAGCCTGAGGAACCGTTCCAACCTGTGAAAGAGGCCACCCAGTTGATGAACGGTT
CGGTGAGCGGCTGGCGGCTGTTCAAGAAGATTAGCTGAGCTTCGGCTGCTAACAAAGCCCGAAAGGAAGC
TGAGTTGGCTGCTGCCACCGCTGAGCAATAACTAGCATAACCCCTTGGGGCCTCTAAACGGGTCTTGAGG
GGTTTTTTGCTGAAAGCCAATTCTGATTAGAAAAACTCATCGAGCATCAAATGAAACTGCAATTTATTCA
TATCAGGATTATCAATACCATATTTTTGAAAAAGCCGTTTCTGTAATGAAGGAGAAAACTCACCGAGGCA
GTTCCATAGGATGGCAAGATCCTGGTATCGGTCTGCGATTCCGACTCGTCCAACATCAATACAACCTATT
AATTTCCCCTCGTCAAAAATAAGGTTATCAAGTGAGAAATCACCATGAGTGACGACTGAATCCGGTGAGA
ATGGCAAAAGCTTATGCATTTCTTTCCAGACTTGTTCAACAGGCCAGCCATTACGCTCGTCATCAAAATC
ACTCGCATCAACCAAACCGTTATTCATTCGTGATTGCGCCTGAGCGAGACGAAATACGCGATCGCTGTTA
AAAGGACAATTACAAACAGGAATCGAATGCAACCGGCGCAGGAACACTGCCAGCGCATCAACAATATTTT
CACCTGAATCAGGATATTCTTCTAATACCTGGAATGCTGTTTTCCCGGGGATCGCAGTGGTGAGTAACCA
TGCATCATCAGGAGTACGGATAAAATGCTTGATGGTCGGAAGAGGCATAAATTCCGTCAGCCAGTTTAGT
CTGACCATCTCATCTGTAACATCATTGGCAACGCTACCTTTGCCATGTTTCAGAAACAACTCTGGCGCAT
CGGGCTTCCCATACAATCGATAGATTGTCGCACCTGATTGCCCGACATTATCGCGAGCCCATTTATACCC
ATATAAATCAGCATCCATGTTGGAATTTAATCGCGGCTTCGAGCAAGACGTTTCCCGTTGAATATGGCTC
ATAACACCCCTTGTATTACTGTTTATGTAAGCAGACAGTTTTATTGTTCATGATGATATATTTTTATCTT
GTGCAATGT
